Addgene plasmid #77671: NUP62 gRNA (BRDN0001148606)
Purpose: 3rd generation lentiviral gRNA plasmid targeting human NUP62
Depositing lab: John Doench & David Root. Depositing organization: Broad Institute. Publication: Optimized sgRNA design to maximize activity and minimize off-target effects of CRISPR-Cas9. Doench JG, Fusi N, Sullender M, Hegde M, Vaimberg EW, Donovan KF, Smith I, Tothova Z, Wilen C, Orchard R, Virgin HW, Listgarten J, Root DE. Nat Biotechnol. 2016 Jan 18. doi: 10.1038/nbt.3437. PubMed 26780180.
Backbone
  Vector backbone: lentiGuide-Puro
  Backbone manufacturer: Zhang Lab (Addgene plasmid # 52963)
  Vector type: Mammalian Expression, Lentiviral, CRISPR
  Selectable markers: Puromycin
Growth in bacteria
  Bacterial resistance: Ampicillin, 100 μg/mL
  Growth temperature: 37°C
  Growth strain: DH5alpha
  Copy number: High Copy
Gene/Insert
  Gene/Insert name: NUP62 (alt names: NUP62; NM_001193357.1)
  gRNA/shRNA sequence: TAAATTCAAGGCAAAGCCGG
  Species: H. sapiens (human)
  Entrez Gene: NUP62 (a.k.a. IBSN, SNDI, p62)
  Promoter: hU6
  Cloning method: Unknown
  Sequencing primers: 5′ U6-F; 3′ pS2-R
Terms and licenses: Academic/Nonprofit Terms; Industry Terms: Not Available to Industry
Depositor comments: The gRNA was designed to target the following Genbank reference sequence(s): NM_001193357.1,NM_012346.4,NM_016553.4,NM_153718.3,NM_153719.3. Note that this plasmid does NOT contain Cas9. It should be used in conjunction with lentiCas9-Blast (Addgene #52962) or otherwise with cell lines already expressing Cas9. Browse the full kinome gRNA library at http://www.addgene.org/pooled-library/broadgpp-human-kinome/ or visit http://www.broadinstitute.org/rnai/public/ for detailed protocols and information.
How to cite: NUP62 gRNA (BRDN0001148606) was a gift from John Doench & David Root (Addgene plasmid # 77671 ; http://n2t.net/addgene:77671 ; RRID:Addgene_77671)
