[The description below was written by a language model from this plasmid's Addgene catalogue record and pLannotate feature annotations shown in this document.]
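Description:
NUP62 gRNA (BRDN0001148606) is a third-generation lentiviral CRISPR guide plasmid built on the lentiGuide-Puro backbone, carrying a single guide RNA directed against human NUP62, which encodes the nucleoporin p62. In bacteria it is maintained as a high-copy plasmid through a ColE1/pUC-type origin and selected with ampicillin via the β-lactamase gene. An f1 origin and remnants of a lac/T7/T3 cloning region are also annotated in the backbone, along with an SV40 origin and SV40 polyadenylation signal downstream of the viral cassette.

The transfer cassette is framed by an RSV promoter fused to a truncated HIV-1 5' LTR, which makes genomic RNA production Tat-independent, and a self-inactivating ΔU3 3' LTR. Between them lie the Ψ packaging signal with a partial gag sequence, the Rev response element for nuclear export of the unspliced genome, and a cPPT/CTS that aids nuclear import in transduced cells. The payload consists of two units. A human U6 RNA polymerase III promoter drives the NUP62-specific spacer fused to the Streptococcus pyogenes guide RNA scaffold. An EF-1α promoter with its first intron drives puromycin N-acetyltransferase, followed by a WPRE to boost transcript stability and expression. Puromycin therefore selects for transduced mammalian cells.

The plasmid does not encode Cas9, so it is intended for use alongside a separate Cas9 lentivirus or in cells already expressing Cas9, where it directs cleavage and knockout of NUP62. The guide was designed against several NUP62 reference transcripts, and the depositor's notes associate it with a human kinome gRNA library produced during work on optimized sgRNA design.
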