Features (pLannotate 1.2.2; 29 found; start..end, strand, type, name):
     14..80      +  CDS            small t antigen (fragment): SV40 (simian virus 40) small t antigen
    106..317     +  promoter       EF-1α core promoter: core promoter for human elongation factor EF-1α
    318..1256    +  intron         EF-1α intron A: intron upstream of the start codon of human EF-1α
   1278..1877    +  CDS            PuroR (fragment): puromycin N-acetyltransferase; pac from Streptomyces; confers resistance to puromycin
   1893..2481    +  misc_feature   WPRE: woodchuck hepatitis virus posttranscriptional regulatory element
   2532..2551    +  misc_feature   cPPT/CTS (fragment): central polypurine tract and central termination sequence of HIV-1
   2553..2786    +  LTR            3' LTR (ΔU3): self-inactivating 3' long terminal repeat (LTR) from HIV-1
   2864..2985    +  polyA_signal   SV40 poly(A) signal: SV40 polyadenylation signal
   3025..3160    +  rep_origin     SV40 ori: SV40 origin of replication
   3181..3199    -  promoter       T7 promoter: promoter for bacteriophage T7 RNA polymerase
   3207..3362    +  CDS            lacZα (fragment): LacZα fragment of β-galactosidase; lacZ fragment
   3367..3795    +  rep_origin     f1 ori (sequence partly withheld): f1 bacteriophage origin of replication; arrow indicates direction of (+) strand synthesis
   3848..3952    +  promoter       AmpR promoter: bla
   3953..4813    +  CDS            AmpR: β-lactamase; bla; confers resistance to ampicillin, carbenicillin, and related antibiotics
   4984..5572    +  rep_origin     ori: high-copy-number ColE1/pMB1/pBR322/pUC origin of replication
   5755..5847    +  CDS            lacI (fragment): lac repressor; lacI; The lac repressor binds to the lac operator to inhibit transcription in E. coli. This inhibition can be relieved by adding lactose or isopropyl-β-D-thiogalactopyranoside (IPTG).
   5860..5881    +  protein_bind   CAP binding site: CAP binding activates transcription in the presence of cAMP. E. coli catabolite activator protein
   5896..5926    +  promoter       lac promoter: promoter for the E. coli lac operon
   5934..5950    +  protein_bind   lac operator: The lac repressor binds to the lac operator to inhibit transcription in E. coli. This inhibition can be relieved by adding lactose or isopropyl-β-D-thiogalactopyranoside (IPTG). lac repressor encoded by lacI
   5995..6013    +  promoter       T3 promoter: promoter for bacteriophage T3 RNA polymerase
   6041..6267    +  promoter       RSV promoter: Rous sarcoma virus enhancer/promoter
   6268..6448    +  LTR            5' LTR (truncated): truncated 5' long terminal repeat (LTR) from HIV-1
   6495..6620    +  misc_feature   HIV-1 Ψ: packaging signal of human immunodeficiency virus type 1
   6604..6967    +  CDS            HIV-1 gag (fragment): gag protein from human immunodeficiency virus 1; gag
   7113..7346    +  misc_feature   RRE: The Rev response element (RRE) of HIV-1 allows for Rev-dependent mRNA export from the nucleus to the cytoplasm.
   7723..7749    +  CDS            Rev (fragment): human immunodeficiency virus 1 (HIV-1) Rev protein; rev; enhances nuclear export of unspliced and incompletely spliced viral mRNAs
   7753..7993    +  promoter       U6 promoter: RNA polymerase III promoter for human U6 snRNA
   8023..8098    +  misc_RNA       gRNA scaffold: guide RNA scaffold for the Streptococcus pyogenes CRISPR/Cas9 system
   8154..8271    +  misc_feature   cPPT/CTS: central polypurine tract and central termination sequence of HIV-1
>Addgene plasmid #77671 | NUP62 gRNA (BRDN0001148606) | addgene full sequence | sequence record 188208 | Addgene Assembled Sequence
CCCGGGTGCAAAGATGGATAAAGTTTTAAACAGAGAGGAATCTTTGCAGCTAATGGACCTTCTAGGTCTT
GAAAGGAGTGGGAATTGGCTCCGGTGCCCGTCAGTGGGCAGAGCGCACATCGCCCACAGTCCCCGAGAAG
TTGGGGGGAGGGGTCGGCAATTGATCCGGTGCCTAGAGAAGGTGGCGCGGGGTAAACTGGGAAAGTGATG
TCGTGTACTGGCTCCGCCTTTTTCCCGAGGGTGGGGGAGAACCGTATATAAGTGCAGTAGTCGCCGTGAA
CGTTCTTTTTCGCAACGGGTTTGCCGCCAGAACACAGGTAAGTGCCGTGTGTGGTTCCCGCGGGCCTGGC
CTCTTTACGGGTTATGGCCCTTGCGTGCCTTGAATTACTTCCACCTGGCTGCAGTACGTGATTCTTGATC
CCGAGCTTCGGGTTGGAAGTGGGTGGGAGAGTTCGAGGCCTTGCGCTTAAGGAGCCCCTTCGCCTCGTGC
TTGAGTTGAGGCCTGGCCTGGGCGCTGGGGCCGCCGCGTGCGAATCTGGTGGCACCTTCGCGCCTGTCTC
GCTGCTTTCGATAAGTCTCTAGCCATTTAAAATTTTTGATGACCTGCTGCGACGCTTTTTTTCTGGCAAG
ATAGTCTTGTAAATGCGGGCCAAGATCTGCACACTGGTATTTCGGTTTTTGGGGCCGCGGGCGGCGACGG
GGCCCGTGCGTCCCAGCGCACATGTTCGGCGAGGCGGGGCCTGCGAGCGCGGCCACCGAGAATCGGACGG
GGGTAGTCTCAAGCTGGCCGGCCTGCTCTGGTGCCTGGCCTCGCGCCGCCGTGTATCGCCCCGCCCTGGG
CGGCAAGGCTGGCCCGGTCGGCACCAGTTGCGTGAGCGGAAAGATGGCCGCTTCCCGGCCCTGCTGCAGG
GAGCTCAAAATGGAGGACGCGGCGCTCGGGAGAGCGGGCGGGTGAGTCACCCACACAAAGGAAAAGGGCC
TTTCCGTCCTCAGCCGTCGCTTCATGTGACTCCACGGAGTACCGGGCGCCGTCCAGGCACCTCGATTAGT
TCTCGAGCTTTTGGAGTACGTCGTCTTTAGGTTGGGGGGAGGGGTTTTATGCGATGGAGTTTCCCCACAC
TGAGTGGGTGGAGACTGAAGTTAGGCCAGCTTGGCACTTGATGTAATTCTCCTTGGAATTTGCCCTTTTT
GAGTTTGGATCTTGGTTCATTCTCAAGCCTCAGACAGTGGTTCAAAGTTTTTTTCTTCCATTTCAGGTGT
CGTGACGTACGGCCACCATGACCGAGTACAAGCCCACGGTGCGCCTCGCCACCCGCGACGACGTCCCCAG
GGCCGTACGCACCCTCGCCGCCGCGTTCGCCGACTACCCCGCCACGCGCCACACCGTCGATCCGGACCGC
CACATCGAGCGGGTCACCGAGCTGCAAGAACTCTTCCTCACGCGCGTCGGGCTCGACATCGGCAAGGTGT
GGGTCGCGGACGACGGCGCCGCCGTGGCGGTCTGGACCACGCCGGAGAGCGTCGAAGCGGGGGCGGTGTT
CGCCGAGATCGGCCCGCGCATGGCCGAGTTGAGCGGTTCCCGGCTGGCCGCGCAGCAACAGATGGAAGGC
CTCCTGGCGCCGCACCGGCCCAAGGAGCCCGCGTGGTTCCTGGCCACCGTCGGAGTCTCGCCCGACCACC
AGGGCAAGGGTCTGGGCAGCGCCGTCGTGCTCCCCGGAGTGGAGGCGGCCGAGCGCGCCGGGGTGCCCGC
CTTCCTGGAGACCTCCGCGCCCCGCAACCTCCCCTTCTACGAGCGGCTCGGCTTCACCGTCACCGCCGAC
GTCGAGGTGCCCGAAGGACCGCGCACCTGGTGCATGACCCGCAAGCCCGGTGCCTGAACGCGTTAAGTCG
ACAATCAACCTCTGGATTACAAAATTTGTGAAAGATTGACTGGTATTCTTAACTATGTTGCTCCTTTTAC
GCTATGTGGATACGCTGCTTTAATGCCTTTGTATCATGCTATTGCTTCCCGTATGGCTTTCATTTTCTCC
TCCTTGTATAAATCCTGGTTGCTGTCTCTTTATGAGGAGTTGTGGCCCGTTGTCAGGCAACGTGGCGTGG
TGTGCACTGTGTTTGCTGACGCAACCCCCACTGGTTGGGGCATTGCCACCACCTGTCAGCTCCTTTCCGG
GACTTTCGCTTTCCCCCTCCCTATTGCCACGGCGGAACTCATCGCCGCCTGCCTTGCCCGCTGCTGGACA
GGGGCTCGGCTGTTGGGCACTGACAATTCCGTGGTGTTGTCGGGGAAATCATCGTCCTTTCCTTGGCTGC
TCGCCTGTGTTGCCACCTGGATTCTGCGCGGGACGTCCTTCTGCTACGTCCCTTCGGCCCTCAATCCAGC
GGACCTTCCTTCCCGCGGCCTGCTGCCGGCTCTGCGGCCTCTTCCGCGTCTTCGCCTTCGCCCTCAGACG
AGTCGGATCTCCCTTTGGGCCGCCTCCCCGCGTCGACTTTAAGACCAATGACTTACAAGGCAGCTGTAGA
TCTTAGCCACTTTTTAAAAGAAAAGGGGGGACTGGAAGGGCTAATTCACTCCCAACGAAGACAAGATCTG
CTTTTTGCTTGTACTGGGTCTCTCTGGTTAGACCAGATCTGAGCCTGGGAGCTCTCTGGCTAACTAGGGA
ACCCACTGCTTAAGCCTCAATAAAGCTTGCCTTGAGTGCTTCAAGTAGTGTGTGCCCGTCTGTTGTGTGA
CTCTGGTAACTAGAGATCCCTCAGACCCTTTTAGTCAGTGTGGAAAATCTCTAGCAGTACGTATAGTAGT
TCATGTCATCTTATTATTCAGTATTTATAACTTGCAAAGAAATGAATATCAGAGAGTGAGAGGAACTTGT
TTATTGCAGCTTATAATGGTTACAAATAAAGCAATAGCATCACAAATTTCACAAATAAAGCATTTTTTTC
ACTGCATTCTAGTTGTGGTTTGTCCAAACTCATCAATGTATCTTATCATGTCTGGCTCTAGCTATCCCGC
CCCTAACTCCGCCCATCCCGCCCCTAACTCCGCCCAGTTCCGCCCATTCTCCGCCCCATGGCTGACTAAT
TTTTTTTATTTATGCAGAGGCCGAGGCCGCCTCGGCCTCTGAGCTATTCCAGAAGTAGTGAGGAGGCTTT
TTTGGAGGCCTAGGGACGTACCCAATTCGCCCTATAGTGAGTCGTATTACGCGCGCTCACTGGCCGTCGT
TTTACAACGTCGTGACTGGGAAAACCCTGGCGTTACCCAACTTAATCGCCTTGCAGCACATCCCCCTTTC
GCCAGCTGGCGTAATAGCGAAGAGGCCCGCACCGATCGCCCTTCCCAACAGTTGCGCAGCCTGAATGGCG
AATGGG
[124 nt withheld, positions 3367-3490]
C
[91 nt withheld, positions 3492-3582]
A
[49 nt withheld, positions 3584-3632]
CCTTTGACGTTGGAGTCCACGTTCTTT
[37 nt withheld, positions 3660-3696]
ACCCTATCTCGGTCTATTCTTTTGATTTATAAGGGATTTTGCCGATTTCGGCCTATTGGTTAAAAAATGA
GCTGATTTAACAAAAATTTAACGCGAATTTTAACAAAATATTAACGCTTACAATTTAGGTGGCACTTTTC
GGGGAAATGTGCGCGGAACCCCTATTTGTTTATTTTTCTAAATACATTCAAATATGTATCCGCTCATGAG
ACAATAACCCTGATAAATGCTTCAATAATATTGAAAAAGGAAGAGTATGAGTATTCAACATTTCCGTGTC
GCCCTTATTCCCTTTTTTGCGGCATTTTGCCTTCCTGTTTTTGCTCACCCAGAAACGCTGGTGAAAGTAA
AAGATGCTGAAGATCAGTTGGGTGCACGAGTGGGTTACATCGAACTGGATCTCAACAGCGGTAAGATCCT
TGAGAGTTTTCGCCCCGAAGAACGTTTTCCAATGATGAGCACTTTTAAAGTTCTGCTATGTGGCGCGGTA
TTATCCCGTATTGACGCCGGGCAAGAGCAACTCGGTCGCCGCATACACTATTCTCAGAATGACTTGGTTG
AGTACTCACCAGTCACAGAAAAGCATCTTACGGATGGCATGACAGTAAGAGAATTATGCAGTGCTGCCAT
AACCATGAGTGATAACACTGCGGCCAACTTACTTCTGACAACGATCGGAGGACCGAAGGAGCTAACCGCT
TTTTTGCACAACATGGGGGATCATGTAACTCGCCTTGATCGTTGGGAACCGGAGCTGAATGAAGCCATAC
CAAACGACGAGCGTGACACCACGATGCCTGTAGCAATGGCAACAACGTTGCGCAAACTATTAACTGGCGA
ACTACTTACTCTAGCTTCCCGGCAACAATTAATAGACTGGATGGAGGCGGATAAAGTTGCAGGACCACTT
CTGCGCTCGGCCCTTCCGGCTGGCTGGTTTATTGCTGATAAATCTGGAGCCGGTGAGCGTGGGTCTCGCG
GTATCATTGCAGCACTGGGGCCAGATGGTAAGCCCTCCCGTATCGTAGTTATCTACACGACGGGGAGTCA
GGCAACTATGGATGAACGAAATAGACAGATCGCTGAGATAGGTGCCTCACTGATTAAGCATTGGTAACTG
TCAGACCAAGTTTACTCATATATACTTTAGATTGATTTAAAACTTCATTTTTAATTTAAAAGGATCTAGG
TGAAGATCCTTTTTGATAATCTCATGACCAAAATCCCTTAACGTGAGTTTTCGTTCCACTGAGCGTCAGA
CCCCGTAGAAAAGATCAAAGGATCTTCTTGAGATCCTTTTTTTCTGCGCGTAATCTGCTGCTTGCAAACA
AAAAAACCACCGCTACCAGCGGTGGTTTGTTTGCCGGATCAAGAGCTACCAACTCTTTTTCCGAAGGTAA
CTGGCTTCAGCAGAGCGCAGATACCAAATACTGTTCTTCTAGTGTAGCCGTAGTTAGGCCACCACTTCAA
GAACTCTGTAGCACCGCCTACATACCTCGCTCTGCTAATCCTGTTACCAGTGGCTGCTGCCAGTGGCGAT
AAGTCGTGTCTTACCGGGTTGGACTCAAGACGATAGTTACCGGATAAGGCGCAGCGGTCGGGCTGAACGG
GGGGTTCGTGCACACAGCCCAGCTTGGAGCGAACGACCTACACCGAACTGAGATACCTACAGCGTGAGCT
ATGAGAAAGCGCCACGCTTCCCGAAGGGAGAAAGGCGGACAGGTATCCGGTAAGCGGCAGGGTCGGAACA
GGAGAGCGCACGAGGGAGCTTCCAGGGGGAAACGCCTGGTATCTTTATAGTCCTGTCGGGTTTCGCCACC
TCTGACTTGAGCGTCGATTTTTGTGATGCTCGTCAGGGGGGCGGAGCCTATGGAAAAACGCCAGCAACGC
GGCCTTTTTACGGTTCCTGGCCTTTTGCTGGCCTTTTGCTCACATGTTCTTTCCTGCGTTATCCCCTGAT
TCTGTGGATAACCGTATTACCGCCTTTGAGTGAGCTGATACCGCTCGCCGCAGCCGAACGACCGAGCGCA
GCGAGTCAGTGAGCGAGGAAGCGGAAGAGCGCCCAATACGCAAACCGCCTCTCCCCGCGCGTTGGCCGAT
TCATTAATGCAGCTGGCACGACAGGTTTCCCGACTGGAAAGCGGGCAGTGAGCGCAACGCAATTAATGTG
AGTTAGCTCACTCATTAGGCACCCCAGGCTTTACACTTTATGCTTCCGGCTCGTATGTTGTGTGGAATTG
TGAGCGGATAACAATTTCACACAGGAAACAGCTATGACCATGATTACGCCAAGCGCGCAATTAACCCTCA
CTAAAGGGAACAAAAGCTGGAGCTGCAAGCTTAATGTAGTCTTATGCAATACTCTTGTAGTCTTGCAACA
TGGTAACGATGAGTTAGCAACATGCCTTACAAGGAGAGAAAAAGCACCGTGCATGCCGATTGGTGGAAGT
AAGGTGGTACGATCGTGCCTTATTAGGAAGGCAACAGACGGGTCTGACATGGATTGGACGAACCACTGAA
TTGCCGCATTGCAGAGATATTGTATTTAAGTGCCTAGCTCGATACATAAACGGGTCTCTCTGGTTAGACC
AGATCTGAGCCTGGGAGCTCTCTGGCTAACTAGGGAACCCACTGCTTAAGCCTCAATAAAGCTTGCCTTG
AGTGCTTCAAGTAGTGTGTGCCCGTCTGTTGTGTGACTCTGGTAACTAGAGATCCCTCAGACCCTTTTAG
TCAGTGTGGAAAATCTCTAGCAGTGGCGCCCGAACAGGGACTTGAAAGCGAAAGGGAAACCAGAGGAGCT
CTCTCGACGCAGGACTCGGCTTGCTGAAGCGCGCACGGCAAGAGGCGAGGGGCGGCGACTGGTGAGTACG
CCAAAAATTTTGACTAGCGGAGGCTAGAAGGAGAGAGATGGGTGCGAGAGCGTCAGTATTAAGCGGGGGA
GAATTAGATCGCGATGGGAAAAAATTCGGTTAAGGCCAGGGGGAAAGAAAAAATATAAATTAAAACATAT
AGTATGGGCAAGCAGGGAGCTAGAACGATTCGCAGTTAATCCTGGCCTGTTAGAAACATCAGAAGGCTGT
AGACAAATACTGGGACAGCTACAACCATCCCTTCAGACAGGATCAGAAGAACTTAGATCATTATATAATA
CAGTAGCAACCCTCTATTGTGTGCATCAAAGGATAGAGATAAAAGACACCAAGGAAGCTTTAGACAAGAT
AGAGGAAGAGCAAAACAAAAGTAAGACCACCGCACAGCAAGCGGCCGCTGATCTTCAGACCTGGAGGAGG
AGATATGAGGGACAATTGGAGAAGTGAATTATATAAATATAAAGTAGTAAAAATTGAACCATTAGGAGTA
GCACCCACCAAGGCAAAGAGAAGAGTGGTGCAGAGAGAAAAAAGAGCAGTGGGAATAGGAGCTTTGTTCC
TTGGGTTCTTGGGAGCAGCAGGAAGCACTATGGGCGCAGCGTCAATGACGCTGACGGTACAGGCCAGACA
ATTATTGTCTGGTATAGTGCAGCAGCAGAACAATTTGCTGAGGGCTATTGAGGCGCAACAGCATCTGTTG
CAACTCACAGTCTGGGGCATCAAGCAGCTCCAGGCAAGAATCCTGGCTGTGGAAAGATACCTAAAGGATC
AACAGCTCCTGGGGATTTGGGGTTGCTCTGGAAAACTCATTTGCACCACTGCTGTGCCTTGGAATGCTAG
TTGGAGTAATAAATCTCTGGAACAGATTTGGAATCACACGACCTGGATGGAGTGGGACAGAGAAATTAAC
AATTACACAAGCTTAATACACTCCTTAATTGAAGAATCGCAAAACCAGCAAGAAAAGAATGAACAAGAAT
TATTGGAATTAGATAAATGGGCAAGTTTGTGGAATTGGTTTAACATAACAAATTGGCTGTGGTATATAAA
ATTATTCATAATGATAGTAGGAGGCTTGGTAGGTTTAAGAATAGTTTTTGCTGTACTTTCTATAGTGAAT
AGAGTTAGGCAGGGATATTCACCATTATCGTTTCAGACCCACCTCCCAACCCCGAGGGGACCCAGAGAGG
GCCTATTTCCCATGATTCCTTCATATTTGCATATACGATACAAGGCTGTTAGAGAGATAATTAGAATTAA
TTTGACTGTAAACACAAAGATATTAGTACAAAATACGTGACGTAGAAAGTAATAATTTCTTGGGTAGTTT
GCAGTTTTAAAATTATGTTTTAAAATGGACTATCATATGCTTACCGTAACTTGAAAGTATTTCGATTTCT
TGGCTTTATATATCTTGTGGAAAGGACGAAACACCGTAAATTCAAGGCAAAGCCGGGTTTTAGAGCTAGA
AATAGCAAGTTAAAATAAGGCTAGTCCGTTATCAACTTGAAAAAGTGGCACCGAGTCGGTGCTTTTTTAA
GCTTGGCGTAACTAGATCTTGAGACAAATGGCAGTATTCATCCACAATTTTAAAAGAAAAGGGGGGATTG
GGGGGTACAGTGCAGGGGAAAGAATAGTAGACATAATAGCAACAGACATACAAACTAAAGAATTACAAAA
ACAAATTACAAAAATTCAAAATTTTCGGGTTTATTACAGGGACAGCAGAGATCCACTTTGGCGCCGGCTC
GAGGGGG
