>Addgene plasmid #77671 | NUP62 gRNA (BRDN0001148606) | depositor partial sequence | sequence record 145131 | Target Sequence
TAAATTCAAGGCAAAGCCGG
