>Addgene plasmid #77671 | NUP62 gRNA (BRDN0001148606) | addgene partial sequence | sequence record 188207 | hU6-F
CGTAGAAAGTAATAATTTCTTGGGTAGTTTGCAGTTTTAAAATTATGTTTTAAAATGGACTATCATATGC
TTACCGTAACTTGAAAGTATTTCGATTTCTTGGCTTTATATATCTTGTGGAAAGGACGAAACACCGTAAA
TTCAAGGCAAAGCCGGGTTTTAGAGCTAGAAATAGCAAGTTAAAATAAGGCTAGTCCGTTATCAACTTGA
AAAAGTGGCACCGAGTCGGTGCTTTTTTAAGCTTGGCGTAACTAGATCTTGAGACAAATGGCAGTATTCA
TCCACAATTTTAAAAGAAAAGGGGGGATTGGGGGGTACAGTGCAGGGGAAAGAATAGTAGACATAATAGC
AACAGACATACAAACTAAAGAATTACAAAAACAAATTACAAAAATTCAAAATTTTCGGGTTTATTACAGG
GACAGCAGAGATCCACTTTGGCGCCGGCTCGAGGGGGCCCGGGTGCAAAGATGGATAAAGTTTTAAACAG
AGAGGAATCTTTGCAGCTAATGGACCTTCTAGGTCTTGAAAGGAGTGGGAATTGGCTCCGGTGCCCGTCG
GTGGGCAGAG
